>Addgene plasmid #57918 | mKOet-ER-5 | depositor partial sequence | sequence record 89066 | insert sequence
TCCGCCCCCATTGACGCAAATGGGCGGTAGGCGTGTACGGTGGGAGGTCTATATAAGCAGAGCTGGTTTA
GTGAACCGTCAGATCCGCTAGCGCCACCATGCTGCTATCCGTGCCGTTGCTGCTCGGCCTCCTCGGCCTG
GCCGTCGCCGCACCGGTCGCCACCATGGTGAGCAAGGGCGAGGAGAATAACATGGCCGTGATTAAACCAG
AGATGAAGATGAGGTACTACATGGACGGCTCCGTCAATGGGCATGAGTTCACAATTGAAGGTGAAGGCAC
AGGCAGACCTTACGAGGGACATCAAGAGATGACACTACGCGTCACAATGGCCAAGGGCGGGCCAATGCCT
TTCGCGTTTGACTTAGTGTCACACGTGTTCTGTTACGGCCACAGACCTTTTACTAAATATCCAGAAGAGA
TACCAGACTATTTCAAACAAGCATTTCCTGAAGGCCTGTCATGGGAAAGGTCGTTGGAGTTCGAAGATGG
TGGGTCCGCTTCAGTCAGTGCGCATATAAGCCTTAGAGGAAACACCTTCTACCACAAATCCAAATTTACT
GGGGTTAACTTTCCTGCCGATGGTCCTATCATGCAAAACCAAAGTGTTGATTGGGAGCCATCAACCGAGA
AAATTACTGCCAGCGACGGAGTTCTGAAGGGTGATGTTACGATGTACCTAAAACTTGAAGGAGGCGGCAA
TCACAAATGCCAATTCAAGACTACTTACAAGGCGGCAAAAAAGATTCTTAAAATGCCAGGAAGCCATTAC
ATCAGCCATCGCCTCGTCAGGAAAACCGAAGGCAACATTACTGAGCTGGTAGAAGATGCAGTAGCTCATT
CCGGCGGCATGGACGAGCTGTACAAGTCCGGAAAGGACGAGCTGTAAGAATTCTGCAGTCGACGGTACCG
CGGGCCCGGGATCCACCGGATCTAGATAACTGATCATAATCAGCCATACCACATTTGTAGAGGTTTTACT
TGCTTTAAAAAAAC
