[The description below was written by a language model from this plasmid's Addgene catalogue record.]
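Description:
mKOet-ER-5 is a mammalian expression plasmid that produces an endoplasmic reticulum-targeted version of the orange fluorescent protein mKOet. It is built on an mKOet backbone of about 4.75 kb (size without insert). It is propagated in E. coli as a high-copy plasmid under kanamycin selection. A neomycin resistance marker allows G418 selection of stably transfected mammalian cells. The record does not include a feature table, so the origin of replication and the arrangement of the resistance cassette are not stated. The listed 3′ sequencing primer implies an SV40 polyadenylation signal downstream of the coding region.

The insert is derived from human calreticulin (CALR), an abundant ER-resident chaperone, but only its ER signal peptide is used rather than the full-length protein. This signal sequence is fused to mKOet and expressed from the CMV promoter, a strong constitutive promoter in most mammalian cell lines. A signal peptide directs the nascent fusion into the ER lumen during translation, so the fluorescent protein labels that compartment. The record does not say whether a C-terminal ER retention motif such as KDEL is also present, nor does it define the orientation of the fusion or the meaning of the "5" in the name.

The stated purpose is ER localization, with excitation at 548 nm and emission at 561 nm. The construct therefore serves as an orange organelle marker for fluorescence microscopy of live or fixed cells. It could be used to visualize ER morphology and dynamics or as a reference in colocalization experiments with spectrally distinct fluorescent proteins.
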