Addgene plasmid #57918: mKOet-ER-5
Purpose: Localization: Endoplasmic Reticulum, Excitation: 548, Emission: 561
Depositing lab: Michael Davidson. Depositing organization: Florida State University, Tallahassee.
Backbone
  Vector backbone: mKOet
  Backbone size w/o insert (bp): 4750
  Vector type: Mammalian Expression
  Selectable markers: Neomycin (select with G418)
Growth in bacteria
  Bacterial resistance: Kanamycin, 50 μg/mL
  Growth temperature: 37°C
  Growth strain: DH5alpha
  Copy number: High Copy
Gene/Insert
  Gene/Insert name: ER (alt name: NM_004343.3)
  Species: H. sapiens (human)
  Mutation: ER Signal Peptide
  Entrez Gene: CALR (a.k.a. CALR1, CRT, HEL-S-99n, RO, SSA, cC1qR)
  Promoter: CMV
  Tag / fusion protein: mKOet
  Cloning method: Unknown
  Sequencing primers: 5′ CMV-F; 3′ SV40pA-R
Terms and licenses: Academic/Nonprofit Terms; Industry Terms: Not Available to Industry
Depositor comments: . Excitation = 548; Emission = 561
How to cite: mKOet-ER-5 was a gift from Michael Davidson (Addgene plasmid # 57918 ; http://n2t.net/addgene:57918 ; RRID:Addgene_57918)
